>Addgene plasmid #15927 | ptac-KanL94P | depositor full sequence | sequence record 8434 | Author sequence
GAATTCGAGCTCGGTACCAGCGCCTGATGCGGTATTTTCTCCTTACGCATCTGTGCGGTATTTCACACCG
CATAAATTCCGACACCATCGAATGGTGCAAAACCTTTCGCGGTATGGCATGATAGCGCCCGGAAGAGAGT
CAATTCAGGGTGGTGAATGTGAAACCAGTAACGTTATACGATGTCGCAGAGTATGCCGGTGTCTCTTATC
AGACCGTTTCCCGCGTGGTGAACCAGGCCAGCCACGTTTCTGCGAAAACGCGGGAAAAAGTGGAAGCGGC
GATGGCGGAGCTGAATTACATTCCCAACCGCGTGGCACAACAACTGGCGGGCAAACAGTCGTTGCTGATT
GGCGTTGCCACCTCCAGTCTGGCCCTGCACGCGCCGTCGCAAATTGTCGCGGCGATTAAATCTCGCGCCG
ATCAACTGGGTGCCAGCGTGGTGGTGTCGATGGTAGAACGAAGCGGCGTCGAAGCCTGTAAAGCGGCGGT
GCACAATCTTCTCGCGCAACGCGTCAGTGGGCTGATCATTAACTATCCGCTGGATGACCAGGATGCCATT
GCTGTGGAAGCTGCCTGCACTAATGTTCCGGCGTTATTTCTTGATGTCTCTGACCAGACACCCATCAACA
GTATTATTTTCTCCCATGAAGACGGTACGCGACTGGGCGTGGAGCATCTGGTCGCATTGGGTCACCAGCA
AATCGCGCTGTTAGCGGGCCCATTAAGTTCTGTCTCGGCGCGTCTGCGTCTGGCTGGCTGGCATAAATAT
CTCACTCGCAATCAAATTCAGCCGATAGCGGAACGGGAAGGCGACTGGAGTGCCATGTCCGGTTTTCAAC
AAACCATGCAAATGCTGAATGAGGGCATCGTTCCCACTGCGATGCTGGTTGCCAACGATCAGATGGCGCT
GGGCGCAATGCGCGCCATTACCGAGTCCGGGCTGCGCGTTGGTGCGGATATCTCGGTAGTGGGATACGAC
GATACCGAAGACAGCTCATGTTATATCCCGCCGTCAACCACCATCAAACAGGATTTTCGCCTGCTGGGGC
AAACCAGCGTGGACCGCTTGCTGCAACTCTCTCAGGGCCAGGCGGTGAAGGGCAATCAGCTGTTGCCCGT
CTCACTGGTGAAAAGAAAAACCACCCTGGCGCCCAATACGCAAACCGCCTCTCCCCGCGCGTTGGCCGAT
TCATTAATGCAGCTGGCACGACAGGTTTCCCGACTGGAAAGCGGGCAGTGAGCGCAACGCAATTAATGTG
AGTTAGCTCACTCATTAGGCACCCCAGGCTTTACACTTTATGCTTCCGGCTCGTATGTTGTGTGGAATTG
TGAGCGGATAACAATTTCACACAGGAAACAGCTATGACCATGATTACGGATTCACTGGCCGTCGTTTTAC
AACGTCGTGACTGGGAAAACCCTGGCGTTACCCAACTTAATCGCCTTGCAGCACATCCCCCTTTCGCCAG
CTGGCGTAATAGCGAAGAGGCCCGCACCGATCGCCCTTCCCAACAGTTGCGCAGCCTGAATGGCGAATGG
CGCTTTGCCTGGTTTCCGGCACCAGAAGCGGTGCCGGAAAGCTGGCTGGAGTGCGATCTTCCTGAGGCCG
ATACTGTCGTCGTCCCCTCAAACTGGCAGATGCACGGTTACGATGCGCCCATCTACACCAACGTAACCTA
TCCCATTACGGTCAATCCGCCGTTTGTTCCCACGGAGAATCCGACGGGTTGTTACTCGCTCACATTTAAT
GTTGATGAAAGCTGGCTACAGGAAGGCCAGACGCGAATTATTTTTGATGGCGTTGGAATTAGCTTATCGA
CTGCACGGTGCACCAATGCTTCTGGCGTCAGGCAGCCATCGGAAGCTGTGGTATGGCTGTGCAGGTCGTA
AATCACTGCATAATTCGTGTCGCTCAAGGCGCACTCCCGTTCTGGATAATGTTTTTTGCGCCGACATCAT
AACGGTTCTGGCAAATATTCTGAAATGAGCTGTTGACAATTAATCATCGGCTCGTATAATGTGTGGAATT
GTGAGCGGATAACAATTTCACACAGGAAACAGTATTCATGGGATCCGATGATTGAACAAGATGGATTGCA
CGCAGGTTCTCCGGCCGCTTGGGTGGAGAGGCTATTCGGCTATGACTGGGCACAACAGACAATCGGCTGC
TCTGATGCCGCCGTGTTCCGGCTGTCAGCGCAGGGGCGCCCGGTTCTTTTTGTCAAGACCGACCTGTCCG
GTGCCCTGAATGAACTCCAAGACGAGGCAGCGCGGCTATCGTGGCTGGCCACGACGGGCGTTCCTTGCGC
AGCTGTGCTCGACGTTGTCACTGAAGCGGGAAGGGACTGGCTGCTATTGGGCGAAGTGCCGGGGCAGGAT
CTCCTGTCATCTCACCTTGCTCCTGCCGAGAAAGTATCCATCATGGCTGATGCAATGCGGCGGCTGCATA
CGCTTGATCCGGCTACCTGCCCATTCGACCACCAAGCGAAACATCGCATCGAGCGAGCACGTACTCGGAT
GGAAGCCGGTCTTGTCGATCAGGATGATCTGGACGAAGAGCATCAGGGGCTCGCGCCAGCCGAACTGTTC
GCCAGGCTCAAGGCGCGGATGCCCGACGGCGAGGATCTCGTCGTGACCCATGGCGATGCCTGCTTGCCGA
ATATCATGGTGGAAAATGGCCGCTTTTCTGGATTCATCGACTGTGGCCGGCTGGGTGTGGCGGACCGCTA
TCAGGACATAGCGTTGGCTACCCGTGATATTGCTGAAGAGCTTGGCGGCGAATGGGCTGACCGCTTCCTC
GTGCTTTACGGTATCGCCGCTCCCGATTCGCAGCGCATCGCCTTCTATCGCCTTCTTGACGAGTTCTTCT
GAAAAGCTTAGTAAAGCCCTCGCTAGATTTTAATGCGGATGTTGCGATTACTTCGCCAACTATTGCGATA
ACAAGAAAAAGCCAGCCTTTCATGATATATCTCCCAATTTGTGTAGGGCTTATTATGCACGCTTAAAAAT
AATAAAAGCAGACTTGACCTGATAGTTTGGCTGTGAGCAATTATGTGCTTAGTGCATCTAACGCTTGAGT
TAAGCCGCGCCGCGAAGCGGCGTCGGCTTGAACGAATTGTTAGACATTATTTGCCGACTACCTTGGTGAT
CTCGCCTTTCACGTAGTGGACAAATTCTTCCAACTGATCTGCGCGCGAGGCCAAGCGATCTTCTTCTTGT
CCAAGATAAGCCTGTCTAGCTTCAAGTATGACGGGCTGATACTGGGCCGGCAGGCGCTCCATTGCCCAGT
CGGCAGCGACATCCTTCGGCGCGATTTTGCCGGTTACTGCGCTGTACCAAATGCGGGACAACGTAAGCAC
TACATTTCGCTCATCGCCAGCCCAGTCGGGCGGCGAGTTCCATAGCGTTAAGGTTTCATTTAGCGCCTCA
AATAGATCCTGTTCAGGAACCGGATCAAAGAGTTCCTCCGCCGCTGGACCTACCAAGGCAACGCTATGTT
CTCTTGCTTTTGTCAGCAAGATAGCCAGATCAATGTCGATCGTGGCTGGCTCGAAGATACCTGCAAGAAT
GTCATTGCGCTGCCATTCTCCAAATTGCAGTTCGCGCTTAGCTGGATAACGCCACGGAATGATGTCGTCG
TGCACAACAATGGTGACTTCTACAGCGCGGAGAATCTCGCTCTCTCCAGGGGAAGCCGAAGTTTCCAAAA
GGTCGTTGATCAAAGCTCGCCGCGTTGTTTCATCAAGCCTTACGGTCACCGTAACCAGCAAATCAATATC
ACTGTGTGGCTTCAGGCCGCCATCCACTGCGGAGCCGTACAAATGTACGGCCAGCAACGTCGGTTCGAGA
TGGCGCTCGATGACGCCAACTACCTCTGATAGTTGAGTCGATACTTCGGCGATCACCGCTTCCCTCATGA
TGTTTAACTTTGTTTTAGGGCGACTGCCCTGCTGCGTAACATCGTTGCTGCTCCATAACATCAAACATCG
ACCCACGGCGTAACGCGCTTGCTGCTTGGATGCCCGAGGCATAGACTGTACCCCAAAAAAACAGTCATAA
CAAGCCATGAAAACCGCCACTGCGCCGTTACCACCGCTGCGTTCGGTCAAGGTTCTGGACCAGTTGCGTG
AGCGCATACGCTACTTGCATTACAGCTTACGAACCGAACAGGCTTATGTCCACTGGGTTCGTGCCTTCAT
CCGTTTCCACGGTGTGCGTCACCCGGCAACCTTGGGCAGCAGCGAAGTCGAGGCATTTCTGTCCTGGCTG
GCGAACGAGCGCAAGGTTTCGGTCTCCACG
[255 nt withheld, positions 4301-4555]
ACGATCATCGTGCGGGAGGGCAAGGGCTCCAAGGATCGGGCCTTGATGTTACCCGAGAGCTTGGCACCCA
GCCTGCGCGAGCAGGGGAATTACGGGTTTTGCTGCCCGCAAACGGGCTGTTCTGGTGTTGCTAGTTTGTT
ATCAGAATCGCAGATCCGGCTTCAGGTTTGCCGGCTGAAAGCGCTATTTCTTCCAGAATTGCCATGATTT
TTTCCCCACGGGAGGCGTCACTGGCTCCCGTGTTGTCGGCAGCTTTGATTCGATAAGCAGCATCGCCTGT
TTCAGGCTGTCTATGTGTGACTGTTGAGCTGTAACAAGTTGTCTCAGGTGTTCAATTTCATGTTCTAGTT
GCTTTGTTTTACTGGTTTCACCTGTTCTATTAGGTGTTACATGCTGTTCATCTGTTACATTGTCGATCTG
TTCATGGTGAACAGCTTTAAATGCACCAAAAACTCGTAAAAGCTCTGATGTATCTATCTTTTTTACACCG
TTTTCATCTGTGCATATGGACAGTTTTCCCTTTGATATCTAACGGTGAACAGTTGTTCTACTTTTGTTTG
TTAGTCTTGATGCTTCACTGATAGATACAAGAGCCATAAGAACCTCAGATCCTTCCGTATTTAGCCAGTA
TGTTCTCTAGTGTGGTTCGTTGTTTTTGCGTGAGCCATGAGAACGAACCATTGAGATCATGCTTACTTTG
CATGTCACTCAAAAATTTTGCCTCAAAACTGGTGAGCTGAATTTTTGCAGTTAAAGCATCGTGTAGTGTT
TTTCTTAGTCCGTTACGTAGGTAGGAATCTGATGTAATGGTTGTTGGTATTTTGTCACCATTCATTTTTA
TCTGGTTGTTCTCAAGTTCGGTTACGAGATCCATTTGTCTATCTAGTTCAACTTGGAAAATCAACGTATC
AGTCGGGCGGCCTCGCTTATCAACCACCAATTTCATATTGCTGTAAGTGTTTAAATCTTTACTTATTGGT
TTCAAAACCCATTGGTTAAGCCTTTTAAACTCATGGTAGTTATTTTCAAGCATTAACATGAACTTAAATT
CATCAAGGCTAATCTCTATATTTGCCTTGTGAGTTTTCTTTTGTGTTAGTTCTTTTAATAACCACTCATA
AATCCTCATAGAGTATTTGTTTTCAAAAGACTTAACATGTTCCAGATTATATTTTATGAATTTTTTTAAC
TGGAAAAGATAAGGCAATATCTCTTCACTAAAAACTAATTCTAATTTTTCGCTTGAGAACTTGGCATAGT
TTGTCCACTGGAAAATCTCAAAGCCTTTAACCAAAGGATTCCTGATTTCCACAGTTCTCGTCATCAGCTC
TCTGGTTGCTTTAGCTAATACACCATAAGCATTTTCCCTACTGATGTTCATCATCTGAGCGTATTGGTTA
TAAGTGAACGATACCGTCCGTTCTTTCCTTGTAGGGTTTTCAATCGTGGGGTTGAGTAGTGCCACACAGC
ATAAAATTAGCTTGGTTTCATGCTCCGTTAAGTCATAGCGACTAATCGCTAGTTCATTTGCTTTGAAAAC
AACTAATTCAGACATACATCTCAATTGGTCTAGGTGATTTTAATCACTATACCAATTGAGATGGGCTAGT
CAATGATAATTACTAGTCCTTTTCCTTTGAGTTGTGGGTATCTGTAAATTCTGCTAGACCTTTGCTGGAA
AACTTGTAAATTCTGCTAGACCCTCTGTAAATTCCGCTAGACCTTTGTGTGTTTTTTTTGTTTATATTCA
AGTGGTTATAATTTATAGAATAAAGAAAGAATAAAAAAAGATAAAAAGAATAGATCCCAGCCCTGTGTAT
AACTCACTACTTTAGTCAGTTCCGCAGTATTACAAAAGGATGTCGCAAACGCTGTTTGCTCCTCTACAAA
ACAGACCTTAAAACCCTAAAGGCTTAAGTAGCACCCTCGCAAGCTCGGGCAAATCGCTGAATATTCCTTT
TGTCTCCGACCATCAGGCACCTGAGTCGCTGTCTTTTTCGTGACATTCAGTTCGCTGCGCTCACGGCTCT
GGCAGTGAATGGGGGTAAATGGCACTACAGGCGCCTTTTATGGATTCATGCAAGGAAACTACCCATAATA
CAAGAAAAGCCCGTCACGGGCTTCTCAGGGCGTTTTATGGCGGGTCTGCTATGTGGTGCTATCTGACTTT
TTGCTGTTCAGCAGTTCCTGCCCTCTGATTTTCCAGTCTGACCACTTCGGATTATCCCGTGACAGGTCAT
TCAGACTGGCTAATGCACCCAGTAAGGCAGCGGTATCATCAACAGGCTTACCCGTCTTACTGTCGG
Features (pLannotate 1.2.2; 18 found; start..end, strand, type, name):
      1..18      +  misc_feature   MCS (fragment): pUC18/19 multiple cloning site
     23..74      -  misc_feature   bom (fragment): basis of mobility region from pBR322
     81..158     +  promoter       lacIq promoter: lacI (mutant); In the lacIq allele, a single base change in the promoter boosts expression of the lacI gene about 10-fold.
    159..1241    +  CDS            lacI: lac repressor; lacI; The lac repressor binds to the lac operator to inhibit transcription in E. coli. This inhibition can be relieved by adding lactose or isopropyl-β-D-thiogalactopyranoside (IPTG).
   1254..1275    +  protein_bind   CAP binding site: CAP binding activates transcription in the presence of cAMP. E. coli catabolite activator protein
   1290..1320    +  promoter       lac promoter: promoter for the E. coli lac operon
   1328..1344    +  protein_bind   lac operator: The lac repressor binds to the lac operator to inhibit transcription in E. coli. This inhibition can be relieved by adding lactose or isopropyl-β-D-thiogalactopyranoside (IPTG). lac repressor encoded by lacI
   1364..1537    +  CDS            lacZα: LacZα fragment of β-galactosidase; lacZ fragment
   1801..1917    -  CDS            yciV (fragment): RNAAM_ECOLI - Also known as trpH From Escherichia coli (strain K12).
   1993..2021    +  promoter       tac promoter: strong E. coli promoter; hybrid between the trp and lac UV5 promoters
   2029..2045    +  protein_bind   lac operator: The lac repressor binds to the lac operator to inhibit transcription in E. coli. This inhibition can be relieved by adding lactose or isopropyl-β-D-thiogalactopyranoside (IPTG). lac repressor encoded by lacI
   2078..2869    +  CDS            neo: KKA2_KLEPN - Also known as kan, nptII. Experimental evidence at protein level: Swiss-Prot protein existence level 1. Resistance to kanamycin, neomycin, paromomycin, ribostamycin, butirosin and gentamicin B. From Klebsiella pneumoniae.
   2874..2963    -  CDS            qacE (fragment): QACE_ECOLX - Protein inferred from homology: Swiss-Prot protein existence level 3. Multidrug exporter. Is implicated for the resistance to bacteriocidal quaternary ammonium compounds. From Escherichia coli.
   3127..3918    -  CDS            SmR: aminoglycoside adenylyltransferase (Murphy, 1985); aadA; confers resistance to spectinomycin and streptomycin
   3925..3981    -  CDS            GmR (fragment): gentamycin acetyltransferase; aacC1; confers resistance to gentamycin
   4067..4639    +  CDS            int (fragment) (sequence partly withheld): INT2_ECOLX - Protein inferred from homology: Swiss-Prot protein existence level 3. Putative integrase believed to be involved in the insertion of antibiotic resistance genes into plasmids and transposons. From Escherichia coli.
   5160..6110    -  CDS            Rep101: RepA protein needed for replication with the pSC101 origin; rep101
   6158..6380    -  rep_origin     pSC101 ori: low-copy replication origin that requires the Rep101 protein
