[The description below was written by a language model from this plasmid's Addgene catalogue record and pLannotate feature annotations shown in this document.]
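Description:
ptac-KanL94P is a bacterial expression plasmid of about 6.9 kb, built on the ptac backbone and carrying a mutant kanamycin resistance gene under an inducible promoter. It replicates from the pSC101 origin together with the plasmid-encoded Rep101 (RepA) protein that this origin requires, an arrangement generally associated with low copy number, although the catalogue entry lists copy number as unknown. Selection in E. coli is by spectinomycin, conferred by the aadA (SmR) aminoglycoside adenylyltransferase gene. This gene sits among partial qacE, gentamicin acetyltransferase and integrase sequences, which look like remnants of the integron-type cassette from which the marker was taken. A fragment of the pBR322 bom region and a short stretch of the pUC polylinker are also annotated.

The payload is a roughly 0.8 kb neo/nptII coding sequence bearing an L94P substitution, placed downstream of the strong hybrid tac promoter and a lac operator. The plasmid supplies its own lac repressor from a lacI gene driven by the up-mutated lacIq promoter, so transcription of the mutant gene should be held off until IPTG is added. A separate lac promoter/operator segment with a CAP binding site and a lacZα fragment lies upstream.

The record does not spell out the purpose of the mutation. The associated publication concerns DNA deamination by activation-induced cytidine deaminase directed by the transcription elongation complex. That context suggests the plasmid is a transcription-controllable reporter substrate in which the L94P change impairs kanamycin resistance and mutation of the altered codon could restore it, allowing revertants to be scored. This is an inference from the context, not something stated in the catalogue fields.
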