Addgene plasmid #15927: ptac-KanL94P
Depositing lab: Nina Papavasiliou. Depositing organization: Rockefeller University. Publication: The transcription elongation complex directs activation-induced cytidine deaminase-mediated DNA deamination. Besmer E, Market E, Papavasiliou FN. Mol Cell Biol. 2006 Jun . 26(11):4378-85. 10.1128/MCB.02375-05 PubMed 16705187.
Backbone
  Vector backbone: ptac
  Backbone size w/o insert (bp): 6066
  Vector type: Bacterial Expression
Growth in bacteria
  Bacterial resistance: Spectinomycin, 50 μg/mL
  Growth temperature: 37°C
  Growth strain: DH5alpha
  Copy number: Unknown
Gene/Insert
  Gene/Insert name: Kanamycin Resistance
  Insert size (bp): 795
  Mutation: L94P
  Cloning method: Restriction Enzyme
  Sequencing primers: 5′ tac promoter
Resource information
  A portion of this plasmid was derived from a plasmid made by: M.C. Nussenzweig, Ph.D
Terms and licenses: Academic/Nonprofit Terms; Industry Terms: Not Available to Industry
How to cite: ptac-KanL94P was a gift from Nina Papavasiliou (Addgene plasmid # 15927 ; http://n2t.net/addgene:15927 ; RRID:Addgene_15927)
