>Addgene plasmid #15927 | ptac-KanL94P | addgene partial sequence | sequence record 22347 | 15927 with Tac-promoter
TTTACGACCTCCGGNCTGTTGNAACCCTGGGGTATCCCAACTTAATCGCCTTGCACAGATCCCCCTTTCN
NAGATGNNNCGTATTCCGGAGGTCCGCGCCGATCGCCCTTCCCCATTTTGGCACAACCGACCTGTCCGGT
GCCCTTTTGGAACTNNTCCGGCACCAGAAGCGGTGCCGGTGNGCGGNCTGGAGTGCGATCTTCTGGAGGC
CGATACTGTCGTCGTCCCCTCAAACTGGAAGATACTGGGTGCCAATGCGCCAATCTACGCGAACGGGACC
TATGCCATTACGGCTTGTCCCTGGTTAGATCCCACCCATAATCCGACAGGTTGTNACTCGCTCGCATTTA
ATGGAGANGAATACTGGCTACTTCNANGCCCAAGNCAAATTATTTTTGATGGGANTGGAATT
